Addgene plasmid #63560: pCDNA3.1-Flag-H2A
Purpose: Expression of human H2A tagged with Flag
Depositing lab: Titia Sixma. Depositing organization: Netherlands Cancer Institute. Publication: RNF168 ubiquitinates K13-15 on H2A/H2AX to drive DNA damage signaling. Mattiroli F, Vissers JH, van Dijk WJ, Ikpa P, Citterio E, Vermeulen W, Marteijn JA, Sixma TK. Cell. 2012 Sep 14;150(6):1182-95. doi: 10.1016/j.cell.2012.08.005. PubMed 22980979.
Backbone
  Vector backbone: pcDNA3.1
  Vector type: Mammalian Expression
Growth in bacteria
  Bacterial resistance: Ampicillin, 100 μg/mL
  Growth temperature: 37°C
  Growth strain: DH5alpha
  Copy number: Unknown
Gene/Insert
  Gene/Insert name: H2A (alt name: H2AC13)
  Species: H. sapiens (human)
  Insert size (bp): 394
  Entrez Gene: H2AC13 (a.k.a. H2A/c, H2AC11, H2AC15, H2AC16, H2AC17, H2AFC, HIST1H2AI)
  Promoter: CMV
  Tag / fusion protein: Flag (MDYKDDDDKVPRIQ) (N terminal on insert)
  Cloning method: Restriction Enzyme; 5′ cloning site BamHI (not destroyed); 3′ cloning site EcoRV (not destroyed)
  Sequencing primers: 5′ CMV-F; 3′ BGH-rev
Terms and licenses: Academic/Nonprofit Terms; Industry Terms: Not Available to Industry
How to cite: pCDNA3.1-Flag-H2A was a gift from Titia Sixma (Addgene plasmid # 63560 ; http://n2t.net/addgene:63560 ; RRID:Addgene_63560)
