[The description below was written by a language model from this plasmid's Addgene catalogue record and pLannotate feature annotations shown in this document.]
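Description:
pCDNA3.1-Flag-H2A is a mammalian expression plasmid of about 5.8 kb, built on the pcDNA3.1 backbone, that produces human histone H2A (H2AC13) with an N-terminal Flag epitope. It is propagated in E. coli through a high-copy ColE1/pUC-type origin and selected with ampicillin via the β-lactamase gene and its native promoter. An f1 phage origin is also present. For selection in mammalian cells, the backbone carries a neomycin/kanamycin phosphotransferase gene driven by the SV40 enhancer/early promoter and terminated by an SV40 polyadenylation signal, which would allow G418 selection of stable transfectants.

The expression cassette consists of the human cytomegalovirus immediate-early enhancer and promoter, a T7 promoter just downstream (usable for in vitro transcription), the Flag tag with a short linker, the roughly 390 bp H2A coding sequence cloned between BamHI and EcoRV sites that remain intact, and the bovine growth hormone polyadenylation signal. The automated annotation labels the histone reading frame by its best match to bovine H2A, which reflects the extreme conservation of core histones rather than a different insert; the catalogue entry gives the species as human. Several small annotated fragments (a truncated HIV-1 LTR, ble, lacI, bom and lac promoter/operator elements) look like short backbone remnants or sequence-similarity hits rather than functional parts of the design.

The plasmid is intended for expressing tagged H2A in mammalian cells, so that the histone can be detected or immunoprecipitated through the Flag epitope. The associated publication concerns RNF168-mediated ubiquitination of H2A/H2AX in DNA damage signalling, which suggests its use in studying histone modification.
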