Features (pLannotate 1.2.2; 21 found; start..end, strand, type, name):
     28..80      -  misc_feature   bom (fragment): basis of mobility region from pBR322
    235..614     +  enhancer       CMV enhancer: human cytomegalovirus immediate early enhancer
    615..818     +  promoter       CMV promoter: human cytomegalovirus (CMV) immediate early promoter
    814..847     +  LTR            5' LTR (truncated) (fragment): truncated 5' long terminal repeat (LTR) from HIV-1
    863..881     +  promoter       T7 promoter: promoter for bacteriophage T7 RNA polymerase
    926..946     +  CDS            FLAG (fragment): FLAG® epitope tag, followed by an enterokinase cleavage site
    962..1348    +  CDS            H2A1_BOVIN (sequence withheld): Experimental evidence at protein level: Swiss-Prot protein existence level 1. Core component of nucleosome. Nucleosomes wrap and compact DNA into chromatin, limiting DNA accessibility to the cellular machineries which require DNA as a template. Histones thereby play a central role in transcription regulation, DNA repair, DNA replication and chromosomal stability. DNA accessibility is regulated via a complex set of post-translational modifications of histones, also called histone code, and nucleosome remodeling. From Bos taurus (Bovine).
   1420..1644    +  polyA_signal   bGH poly(A) signal: bovine growth hormone polyadenylation signal
   1648..1669    +  promoter       SV40 promoter (fragment): SV40 enhancer and early promoter
   1690..2118    +  rep_origin     f1 ori (sequence partly withheld): f1 bacteriophage origin of replication; arrow indicates direction of (+) strand synthesis
   2132..2461    +  promoter       SV40 promoter: SV40 enhancer and early promoter
   2528..3319    +  CDS            neo: KKA2_KLEPN - Also known as kan, nptII. Experimental evidence at protein level: Swiss-Prot protein existence level 1. Resistance to kanamycin, neomycin, paromomycin, ribostamycin, butirosin and gentamicin B. From Klebsiella pneumoniae.
   3343..3501    +  CDS            ble (fragment): BLE_KLEPN - Experimental evidence at protein level: Swiss-Prot protein existence level 1. Binding protein with a strong affinity to the bleomycin family of antibiotics. Binds to CL990; an antimitotic-antibiotic compound. From Klebsiella pneumoniae.
   3496..3617    +  polyA_signal   SV40 poly(A) signal: SV40 polyadenylation signal
   3690..3706    -  protein_bind   lac operator: The lac repressor binds to the lac operator to inhibit transcription in E. coli. This inhibition can be relieved by adding lactose or isopropyl-β-D-thiogalactopyranoside (IPTG). lac repressor encoded by lacI
   3714..3744    -  promoter       lac promoter: promoter for the E. coli lac operon
   3759..3780    -  protein_bind   CAP binding site: CAP binding activates transcription in the presence of cAMP. E. coli catabolite activator protein
   3793..3885    -  CDS            lacI (fragment): lac repressor; lacI; The lac repressor binds to the lac operator to inhibit transcription in E. coli. This inhibition can be relieved by adding lactose or isopropyl-β-D-thiogalactopyranoside (IPTG).
   4068..4656    -  rep_origin     ori: high-copy-number ColE1/pMB1/pBR322/pUC origin of replication
   4827..5687    -  CDS            AmpR: β-lactamase; bla; confers resistance to ampicillin, carbenicillin, and related antibiotics
   5688..5792    -  promoter       AmpR promoter: bla
>Addgene plasmid #63560 | pCDNA3.1-Flag-H2A | addgene full sequence | sequence record 266086 | Addgene NGS Result
GACGGATCGGGAGATCTCCCGATCCCCTATGGTGCACTCTCAGTACAATCTGCTCTGATGCCGCATAGTT
AAGCCAGTATCTGCTCCCTGCTTGTGTGTTGGAGGTCGCTGAGTAGTGCGCGAGCAAAATTTAAGCTACA
ACAAGGCAAGGCTTGACCGACAATTGCATGAAGAATCTGCTTAGGGTTAGGCGTTTTGCGCTGCTTCGCG
ATGTACGGGCCAGATATACGCGTTGACATTGATTATTGACTAGTTATTAATAGTAATCAATTACGGGGTC
ATTAGTTCATAGCCCATATATGGAGTTCCGCGTTACATAACTTACGGTAAATGGCCCGCCTGGCTGACCG
CCCAACGACCCCCGCCCATTGACGTCAATAATGACGTATGTTCCCATAGTAACGCCAATAGGGACTTTCC
ATTGACGTCAATGGGTGGAGTATTTACGGTAAACTGCCCACTTGGCAGTACATCAAGTGTATCATATGCC
AAGTACGCCCCCTATTGACGTCAATGACGGTAAATGGCCCGCCTGGCATTATGCCCAGTACATGACCTTA
TGGGACTTTCCTACTTGGCAGTACATCTACGTATTAGTCATCGCTATTACCATGGTGATGCGGTTTTGGC
AGTACATCAATGGGCGTGGATAGCGGTTTGACTCACGGGGATTTCCAAGTCTCCACCCCATTGACGTCAA
TGGGAGTTTGTTTTGGCACCAAAATCAACGGGACTTTCCAAAATGTCGTAACAACTCCGCCCCATTGACG
CAAATGGGCGGTAGGCGTGTACGGTGGGAGGTCTATATAAGCAGAGCTCTCTGGCTAACTAGAGAACCCA
CTGCTTACTGGCTTATCGAAATTAATACGACTCACTATAGGGAGACCCAAGCTGGCTAGCGTTTAAACTT
AAGCTTACCATGGACTACAAGGACGACGATGACAAGGTACCTAGGATCCAG
[387 nt withheld, positions 962-1348]
TAACAGATATCCAGCACAGTGGCGGCCGCTCGAGTCTAGAGGGCCCGTTTAAACCCGCTGATCAGCCTCG
ACTGTGCCTTCTAGTTGCCAGCCATCTGTTGTTTGCCCCTCCCCCGTGCCTTCCTTGACCCTGGAAGGTG
CCACTCCCACTGTCCTTTCCTAATAAAATGAGGAAATTGCATCGCATTGTCTGAGTAGGTGTCATTCTAT
TCTGGGGGGTGGGGTGGGGCAGGACAGCAAGGGGGAGGATTGGGAAGACAATAGCAGGCATGCTGGGGAT
GCGGTGGGCTCTATGGCTTCTGAGGCGGAAAGAACCAGCTGGGGCTCTAGGGGGTATCCCC
[124 nt withheld, positions 1690-1813]
C
[91 nt withheld, positions 1815-1905]
A
[49 nt withheld, positions 1907-1955]
CCTTTGACGTTGGAGTCCACGTTCTTT
[37 nt withheld, positions 1983-2019]
ACCCTATCTCGGTCTATTCTTTTGATTTATAAGGGATTTTGCCGATTTCGGCCTATTGGTTAAAAAATGA
GCTGATTTAACAAAAATTTAACGCGAATTAATTCTGTGGAATGTGTGTCAGTTAGGGTGTGGAAAGTCCC
CAGGCTCCCCAGCAGGCAGAAGTATGCAAAGCATGCATCTCAATTAGTCAGCAACCAGGTGTGGAAAGTC
CCCAGGCTCCCCAGCAGGCAGAAGTATGCAAAGCATGCATCTCAATTAGTCAGCAACCATAGTCCCGCCC
CTAACTCCGCCCATCCCGCCCCTAACTCCGCCCAGTTCCGCCCATTCTCCGCCCCATGGCTGACTAATTT
TTTTTATTTATGCAGAGGCCGAGGCCGCCTCTGCCTCTGAGCTATTCCAGAAGTAGTGAGGAGGCTTTTT
TGGAGGCCTAGGCTTTTGCAAAAAGCTCCCGGGAGCTTGTATATCCATTTTCGGATCTGATCAAGAGACA
GGATGAGGATCGTTTCGCATGATTGAACAAGATGGATTGCACGCAGGTTCTCCGGCCGCTTGGGTGGAGA
GGCTATTCGGCTATGACTGGGCACAACAGACAATCGGCTGCTCTGATGCCGCCGTGTTCCGGCTGTCAGC
GCAGGGGCGCCCGGTTCTTTTTGTCAAGACCGACCTGTCCGGTGCCCTGAATGAACTGCAGGACGAGGCA
GCGCGGCTATCGTGGCTGGCCACGACGGGCGTTCCTTGCGCAGCTGTGCTCGACGTTGTCACTGAAGCGG
GAAGGGACTGGCTGCTATTGGGCGAAGTGCCGGGGCAGGATCTCCTGTCATCTCACCTTGCTCCTGCCGA
GAAAGTATCCATCATGGCTGATGCAATGCGGCGGCTGCATACGCTTGATCCGGCTACCTGCCCATTCGAC
CACCAAGCGAAACATCGCATCGAGCGAGCACGTACTCGGATGGAAGCCGGTCTTGTCGATCAGGATGATC
TGGACGAAGAGCATCAGGGGCTCGCGCCAGCCGAACTGTTCGCCAGGCTCAAGGCGCGCATGCCCGACGG
CGAGGATCTCGTCGTGACCCATGGCGATGCCTGCTTGCCGAATATCATGGTGGAAAATGGCCGCTTTTCT
GGATTCATCGACTGTGGCCGGCTGGGTGTGGCGGACCGCTATCAGGACATAGCGTTGGCTACCCGTGATA
TTGCTGAAGAGCTTGGCGGCGAATGGGCTGACCGCTTCCTCGTGCTTTACGGTATCGCCGCTCCCGATTC
GCAGCGCATCGCCTTCTATCGCCTTCTTGACGAGTTCTTCTGAGCGGGACTCTGGGGTTCGAAATGACCG
ACCAAGCGACGCCCAACCTGCCATCACGAGATTTCGATTCCACCGCCGCCTTCTATGAAAGGTTGGGCTT
CGGAATCGTTTTCCGGGACGCCGGCTGGATGATCCTCCAGCGCGGGGATCTCATGCTGGAGTTCTTCGCC
CACCCCAACTTGTTTATTGCAGCTTATAATGGTTACAAATAAAGCAATAGCATCACAAATTTCACAAATA
AAGCATTTTTTTCACTGCATTCTAGTTGTGGTTTGTCCAAACTCATCAATGTATCTTATCATGTCTGTAT
ACCGTCGACCTCTAGCTAGAGCTTGGCGTAATCATGGTCATAGCTGTTTCCTGTGTGAAATTGTTATCCG
CTCACAATTCCACACAACATACGAGCCGGAAGCATAAAGTGTAAAGCCTGGGGTGCCTAATGAGTGAGCT
AACTCACATTAATTGCGTTGCGCTCACTGCCCGCTTTCCAGTCGGGAAACCTGTCGTGCCAGCTGCATTA
ATGAATCGGCCAACGCGCGGGGAGAGGCGGTTTGCGTATTGGGCGCTCTTCCGCTTCCTCGCTCACTGAC
TCGCTGCGCTCGGTCGTTCGGCTGCGGCGAGCGGTATCAGCTCACTCAAAGGCGGTAATACGGTTATCCA
CAGAATCAGGGGATAACGCAGGAAAGAACATGTGAGCAAAAGGCCAGCAAAAGGCCAGGAACCGTAAAAA
GGCCGCGTTGCTGGCGTTTTTCCATAGGCTCCGCCCCCCTGACGAGCATCACAAAAATCGACGCTCAAGT
CAGAGGTGGCGAAACCCGACAGGACTATAAAGATACCAGGCGTTTCCCCCTGGAAGCTCCCTCGTGCGCT
CTCCTGTTCCGACCCTGCCGCTTACCGGATACCTGTCCGCCTTTCTCCCTTCGGGAAGCGTGGCGCTTTC
TCATAGCTCACGCTGTAGGTATCTCAGTTCGGTGTAGGTCGTTCGCTCCAAGCTGGGCTGTGTGCACGAA
CCCCCCGTTCAGCCCGACCGCTGCGCCTTATCCGGTAACTATCGTCTTGAGTCCAACCCGGTAAGACACG
ACTTATCGCCACTGGCAGCAGCCACTGGTAACAGGATTAGCAGAGCGAGGTATGTAGGCGGTGCTACAGA
GTTCTTGAAGTGGTGGCCTAACTACGGCTACACTAGAAGAACAGTATTTGGTATCTGCGCTCTGCTGAAG
CCAGTTACCTTCGGAAAAAGAGTTGGTAGCTCTTGATCCGGCAAACAAACCACCGCTGGTAGCGGTGGTT
TTTTTGTTTGCAAGCAGCAGATTACGCGCAGAAAAAAAGGATCTCAAGAAGATCCTTTGATCTTTTCTAC
GGGGTCTGACGCTCAGTGGAACGAAAACTCACGTTAAGGGATTTTGGTCATGAGATTATCAAAAAGGATC
TTCACCTAGATCCTTTTAAATTAAAAATGAAGTTTTAAATCAATCTAAAGTATATATGAGTAAACTTGGT
CTGACAGTTACCAATGCTTAATCAGTGAGGCACCTATCTCAGCGATCTGTCTATTTCGTTCATCCATAGT
TGCCTGACTCCCCGTCGTGTAGATAACTACGATACGGGAGGGCTTACCATCTGGCCCCAGTGCTGCAATG
ATACCGCGAGACCCACGCTCACCGGCTCCAGATTTATCAGCAATAAACCAGCCAGCCGGAAGGGCCGAGC
GCAGAAGTGGTCCTGCAACTTTATCCGCCTCCATCCAGTCTATTAATTGTTGCCGGGAAGCTAGAGTAAG
TAGTTCGCCAGTTAATAGTTTGCGCAACGTTGTTGCCATTGCTACAGGCATCGTGGTGTCACGCTCGTCG
TTTGGTATGGCTTCATTCAGCTCCGGTTCCCAACGATCAAGGCGAGTTACATGATCCCCCATGTTGTGCA
AAAAAGCGGTTAGCTCCTTCGGTCCTCCGATCGTTGTCAGAAGTAAGTTGGCCGCAGTGTTATCACTCAT
GGTTATGGCAGCACTGCATAATTCTCTTACTGTCATGCCATCCGTAAGATGCTTTTCTGTGACTGGTGAG
TACTCAACCAAGTCATTCTGAGAATAGTGTATGCGGCGACCGAGTTGCTCTTGCCCGGCGTCAATACGGG
ATAATACCGCGCCACATAGCAGAACTTTAAAAGTGCTCATCATTGGAAAACGTTCTTCGGGGCGAAAACT
CTCAAGGATCTTACCGCTGTTGAGATCCAGTTCGATGTAACCCACTCGTGCACCCAACTGATCTTCAGCA
TCTTTTACTTTCACCAGCGTTTCTGGGTGAGCAAAAACAGGAAGGCAAAATGCCGCAAAAAAGGGAATAA
GGGCGACACGGAAATGTTGAATACTCATACTCTTCCTTTTTCAATATTATTGAAGCATTTATCAGGGTTA
TTGTCTCATGAGCGGATACATATTTGAATGTATTTAGAAAAATAAACAAATAGGGGTTCCGCGCACATTT
CCCCGAAAAGTGCCACCTGACGTC
