>Addgene plasmid #63560 | pCDNA3.1-Flag-H2A | depositor partial sequence | sequence record 105684 | Insert DNA Sequence
CCATGGACTACAAGGACGACGATGACAAGGTACCTAGGATCCAG
[387 nt withheld, positions 45-431]
TAACAGATATC
