>Addgene plasmid #63560 | pCDNA3.1-Flag-H2A | addgene partial sequence | sequence record 107114 | CMV-F 5'-CGCAAATGGGCGGTAGGCGTG-3'
ACTGCTTACTGGCTTATCGAAATTAATACGACTCACTATAGGGAGACCCAAGCTGGCTAGCGTTTAAACT
TAAGCTTACCATGGACTACAAGGACGACGATGACAAGGTACCTAGGATCCAG
[387 nt withheld, positions 123-509]
TAACAGATATCCAGCACAGTGGCGGCCGCTCGAGTCTAGAGGGCCCGTTTAAACCCGCTGATCAGCCTCG
ACTGTGCCTTCTAGTTGCCAGCCATCTGTTGTTTGCCCCTCCCCCGTGCCTTCCTTGACCCTGGAAGGTG
CCACTCCCACTGTCCTTTCCTAATAAAATGAGGAAATTGCATCGCATTGTCTGAGTAGGTGTCATTCTAT
TCT
