>Addgene plasmid #63560 | pCDNA3.1-Flag-H2A | addgene partial sequence | sequence record 107116 | BGH-rev 5'-TAGAAGGCACAGTCGAGG-3'
TGTGCTGGATATCTGTTA
[387 nt withheld, positions 19-405]
CTGGATCCTAGGTACCTTGTCATCGTCGTCCTTGTAGTCCATGGTAAGCTTAAGTTTAAACGCTAGCCAG
CTTGGGTCTCCCTATAGTGAGTCGTATTAATTTCGATAAGCCAGTAAGCAGTGGGTTCTCTAGTTAGCCA
GAGAGCTCTGCTTATATAGACCTCCCACCGTACACGCCTACCGCCCATTTGCGTCAATGGGGCGGAGTTG
TTACGACATTTTGGAAAGTCCCGTTGATTTTGGTGCCAAAACAAACTCCCATTGACGTCAATGGGGTGGA
GAC
